Addgene plasmid #143524: TFORF1571
Purpose: Lentiviral vector for overexpressing transcription factor ORFs with unique 24-bp barcodes. Barcodes facilitate identification of transcription factors in pooled screens.
Depositing lab: Feng Zhang. Depositing organization: Broad Institute. Publication: A transcription factor atlas of directed differentiation. Joung J, Ma S, Tay T, Geiger-Schuller KR, Kirchgatterer PC, Verdine VK, Guo B, Arias-Garcia MA, Allen WE, Singh A, Kuksenko O, Abudayyeh OO, Gootenberg JS, Fu Z, Macrae RK, Buenrostro JD, Regev A, Zhang F. Cell. 2023 Jan 5;186(1):209-229.e26. doi: 10.1016/j.cell.2022.11.026. PubMed 36608654.
Backbone
  Vector backbone: pLX_TRC317
  Backbone manufacturer: Broad Institute Genetic Perturbation Platform
  Backbone size w/o insert (bp): 8264
  Vector type: Mammalian Expression, Lentiviral
  Selectable markers: Puromycin
Growth in bacteria
  Bacterial resistance: Ampicillin, 100 μg/mL
  Growth temperature: 37°C
  Growth strain: NEB Stable
  Copy number: High Copy
Gene/Insert
  Gene/Insert name: ZNF681
  Species: H. sapiens (human)
  Insert size (bp): 2039
  Entrez Gene: ZNF681
  Promoter: EF1a
  Cloning method: Unknown
  Sequencing primers: 5′ GGGTGGAGACTGAAGTTAGGCCAG; 3′ CACATAGCGTAAAAGGAGCAACATAG
Terms and licenses: Academic/Nonprofit Terms; Industry Terms: Not Available to Industry
Depositor comments: NM_138286,ENST00000402377 . The transcription factor ORF portion of this plasmid was synthesized by Genewiz. Please test multiple small colonies in case of plasmid recombination. To make this collection available in a timely manner, a portion of this collection was not fully sequenced by Addgene. If an Addgene verified full plasmid sequence is not available, please contact us prior to placing an order to request the full sequence.
How to cite: TFORF1571 was a gift from Feng Zhang (Addgene plasmid # 143524 ; http://n2t.net/addgene:143524 ; RRID:Addgene_143524)
