[The description below was written by a language model from this plasmid's Addgene catalogue record and pLannotate feature annotations shown in this document.]
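Description:
TFORF1571 is a lentiviral mammalian expression plasmid built on the pLX_TRC317 backbone. It carries the human zinc-finger transcription factor ZNF681 as an open reading frame of about 2 kb, and the full sequenced plasmid is about 10.3 kb. It belongs to a large barcoded transcription factor ORF collection, in which each construct pairs a synthesized ORF with a unique 24-bp barcode. The barcode lets the overexpressed factor be identified by sequencing in pooled screens, such as directed differentiation screens. In bacteria the plasmid is maintained by a high-copy ColE1/pUC-type origin and selected with ampicillin through β-lactamase. An f1 origin and remnants of a lac/lacZα cloning region are also present. The depositor warns that recombination can occur during propagation, a known issue with LTR-containing vectors.

The viral cassette follows a third-generation, self-inactivating design. An RSV promoter drives a truncated HIV-1 5' LTR, followed by the Ψ packaging signal, a partial gag sequence and the RRE for Rev-dependent export of the genomic RNA, with a ΔU3 3' LTR at the other end. Within the provirus, an SV40 early promoter expresses puromycin N-acetyltransferase for selection of transduced cells. A cPPT/CTS element that aids nuclear import lies downstream, ahead of the strong constitutive EF-1α promoter that drives the ORF. A WPRE placed before the 3' LTR enhances transcript stability and expression.

The automated annotation does not label ZNF681 itself. It marks short fragments resembling ZNF720 and ZNF493 at the start of the insert region, most likely because of homology among related zinc-finger family members. The barcode is also not annotated as a feature.
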