Features (pLannotate 1.2.2; 32 found; start..end, strand, type, name):
      5..231     +  promoter       RSV promoter: Rous sarcoma virus enhancer/promoter
    232..412     +  LTR            5' LTR (truncated): truncated 5' long terminal repeat (LTR) from HIV-1
    459..584     +  misc_feature   HIV-1 Ψ: packaging signal of human immunodeficiency virus type 1
    568..931     +  CDS            HIV-1 gag (fragment): gag protein from human immunodeficiency virus 1; gag
   1077..1310    +  misc_feature   RRE: The Rev response element (RRE) of HIV-1 allows for Rev-dependent mRNA export from the nucleus to the cytoplasm.
   1687..1713    +  CDS            Rev (fragment): human immunodeficiency virus 1 (HIV-1) Rev protein; rev; enhances nuclear export of unspliced and incompletely spliced viral mRNAs
   1720..1743    +  promoter       SV40 promoter (fragment): SV40 early promoter
   1744..1815    +  promoter       SV40 promoter (fragment): SV40 enhancer and early promoter
   1839..1974    +  rep_origin     SV40 ori: SV40 origin of replication
   2020..2616    +  CDS            PuroR (fragment): puromycin N-acetyltransferase; pac from Streptomyces; confers resistance to puromycin
   2665..2782    +  misc_feature   cPPT/CTS: central polypurine tract and central termination sequence of HIV-1
   2847..2913    +  CDS            small t antigen (fragment): SV40 (simian virus 40) small t antigen
   2920..4098    +  promoter       EF-1α promoter: strong constitutive promoter for human elongation factor EF-1α
   4124..4459    +  CDS            ZNF720 (fragment): ZN720_HUMAN - Experimental evidence at protein level: Swiss-Prot protein existence level 1. From Homo sapiens (Human).
   4466..4621    +  CDS            ZNF493 (fragment): ZN493_HUMAN - Experimental evidence at protein level: Swiss-Prot protein existence level 1. May be involved in transcriptional regulation. From Homo sapiens (Human).
   6065..6118    +  promoter       U6 promoter (fragment): RNA polymerase III promoter for human U6 snRNA
   6160..6748    +  misc_feature   WPRE: woodchuck hepatitis virus posttranscriptional regulatory element
   6799..6818    +  misc_feature   cPPT/CTS (fragment): central polypurine tract and central termination sequence of HIV-1
   6820..7053    +  LTR            3' LTR (ΔU3): self-inactivating 3' long terminal repeat (LTR) from HIV-1
   7131..7252    +  polyA_signal   SV40 poly(A) signal: SV40 polyadenylation signal
   7292..7427    +  rep_origin     SV40 ori: SV40 origin of replication
   7448..7466    -  promoter       T7 promoter: promoter for bacteriophage T7 RNA polymerase
   7474..7629    +  CDS            lacZα (fragment): LacZα fragment of β-galactosidase; lacZ fragment
   7634..8062    +  rep_origin     f1 ori (sequence partly withheld): f1 bacteriophage origin of replication; arrow indicates direction of (+) strand synthesis
   8115..8219    +  promoter       AmpR promoter: bla
   8220..9080    +  CDS            AmpR: β-lactamase; bla; confers resistance to ampicillin, carbenicillin, and related antibiotics
   9251..9839    +  rep_origin     ori: high-copy-number ColE1/pMB1/pBR322/pUC origin of replication
  10022..10114   +  CDS            lacI (fragment): lac repressor; lacI; The lac repressor binds to the lac operator to inhibit transcription in E. coli. This inhibition can be relieved by adding lactose or isopropyl-β-D-thiogalactopyranoside (IPTG).
  10127..10148   +  protein_bind   CAP binding site: CAP binding activates transcription in the presence of cAMP. E. coli catabolite activator protein
  10163..10193   +  promoter       lac promoter: promoter for the E. coli lac operon
  10201..10217   +  protein_bind   lac operator: The lac repressor binds to the lac operator to inhibit transcription in E. coli. This inhibition can be relieved by adding lactose or isopropyl-β-D-thiogalactopyranoside (IPTG). lac repressor encoded by lacI
  10262..10280   +  promoter       T3 promoter: promoter for bacteriophage T3 RNA polymerase
>Addgene plasmid #143524 | TFORF1571 | addgene full sequence | sequence record 400425 | Addgene NGS Result
TTAATGTAGTCTTATGCAATACTCTTGTAGTCTTGCAACATGGTAACGATGAGTTAGCAACATGCCTTAC
AAGGAGAGAAAAAGCACCGTGCATGCCGATTGGTGGAAGTAAGGTGGTACGATCGTGCCTTATTAGGAAG
GCAACAGACGGGTCTGACATGGATTGGACGAACCACTGAATTGCCGCATTGCAGAGATATTGTATTTAAG
TGCCTAGCTCGATACATAAACGGGTCTCTCTGGTTAGACCAGATCTGAGCCTGGGAGCTCTCTGGCTAAC
TAGGGAACCCACTGCTTAAGCCTCAATAAAGCTTGCCTTGAGTGCTTCAAGTAGTGTGTGCCCGTCTGTT
GTGTGACTCTGGTAACTAGAGATCCCTCAGACCCTTTTAGTCAGTGTGGAAAATCTCTAGCAGTGGCGCC
CGAACAGGGACTTGAAAGCGAAAGGGAAACCAGAGGAGCTCTCTCGACGCAGGACTCGGCTTGCTGAAGC
GCGCACGGCAAGAGGCGAGGGGCGGCGACTGGTGAGTACGCCAAAAATTTTGACTAGCGGAGGCTAGAAG
GAGAGAGATGGGTGCGAGAGCGTCAGTATTAAGCGGGGGAGAATTAGATCGCGATGGGAAAAAATTCGGT
TAAGGCCAGGGGGAAAGAAAAAATATAAATTAAAACATATAGTATGGGCAAGCAGGGAGCTAGAACGATT
CGCAGTTAATCCTGGCCTGTTAGAAACATCAGAAGGCTGTAGACAAATACTGGGACAGCTACAACCATCC
CTTCAGACAGGATCAGAAGAACTTAGATCATTATATAATACAGTAGCAACCCTCTATTGTGTGCATCAAA
GGATAGAGATAAAAGACACCAAGGAAGCTTTAGACAAGATAGAGGAAGAGCAAAACAAAAGTAAGACCAC
CGCACAGCAAGCGGCCGCTGATCTTCAGACCTGGAGGAGGAGATATGAGGGACAATTGGAGAAGTGAATT
ATATAAATATAAAGTAGTAAAAATTGAACCATTAGGAGTAGCACCCACCAAGGCAAAGAGAAGAGTGGTG
CAGAGAGAAAAAAGAGCAGTGGGAATAGGAGCTTTGTTCCTTGGGTTCTTGGGAGCAGCAGGAAGCACTA
TGGGCGCAGCGTCAATGACGCTGACGGTACAGGCCAGACAATTATTGTCTGGTATAGTGCAGCAGCAGAA
CAATTTGCTGAGGGCTATTGAGGCGCAACAGCATCTGTTGCAACTCACAGTCTGGGGCATCAAGCAGCTC
CAGGCAAGAATCCTGGCTGTGGAAAGATACCTAAAGGATCAACAGCTCCTGGGGATTTGGGGTTGCTCTG
GAAAACTCATTTGCACCACTGCTGTGCCTTGGAATGCTAGTTGGAGTAATAAATCTCTGGAACAGATTTG
GAATCACACGACCTGGATGGAGTGGGACAGAGAAATTAACAATTACACAAGCTTAATACACTCCTTAATT
GAAGAATCGCAAAACCAGCAAGAAAAGAATGAACAAGAATTATTGGAATTAGATAAATGGGCAAGTTTGT
GGAATTGGTTTAACATAACAAATTGGCTGTGGTATATAAAATTATTCATAATGATAGTAGGAGGCTTGGT
AGGTTTAAGAATAGTTTTTGCTGTACTTTCTATAGTGAATAGAGTTAGGCAGGGATATTCACCATTATCG
TTTCAGACCCACCTCCCAACCCCGAGGGGACCCATGCATTGCATCTCAATTAGTCAGCAACCAGGTGTGG
AAAGTCCCCAGGCTCCCCAGCAGGCAGAAGTATGCAAAGCATGCGTCTCAATTAGTCAGCAACCATAGTC
CCGCCCCTAACTCCGCCCATCCCGCCCCTAACTCCGCCCAGTTCCGCCCATTCTCCGCCCCATGGCTGAC
TAATTTTTTTTATTTATGCAGAGGCCGAGGCCGCCTCGGCCTCTGAGCTATTCCAGAAGTAGTGAGGAGG
CTTTTTTGGAGGCCTAGGCTTTTGCAAAAAGCTTTCTAGAGGTACCACCGGAGCTTACCATGACCGAGTA
CAAGCCCACGGTGCGCCTCGCCACCCGCGACGACGTCCCCAGGGCCGTACGCACCCTCGCCGCCGCGTTC
GCCGACTACCCCGCCACGCGCCACACCGTCGATCCGGACCGCCACATCGAGCGGGTCACCGAGCTGCAAG
AACTCTTCCTCACGCGCGTCGGGCTCGACATCGGCAAGGTGTGGGTCGCGGACGACGGCGCCGCCGTGGC
GGTCTGGACCACGCCGGAGAGCGTCGAAGCGGGGGCGGTGTTCGCCGAGATCGGCCCGCGCATGGCCGAG
TTGAGCGGTTCCCGGCTGGCCGCGCAGCAACAGATGGAAGGCCTCCTGGCGCCGCACCGGCCCAAGGAGC
CCGCGTGGTTCCTGGCCACCGTCGGCGTCTCGCCCGACCACCAGGGCAAGGGTCTGGGCAGCGCCGTCGT
GCTCCCCGGAGTGGAGGCGGCCGAGCGCGCCGGGGTGCCCGCCTTCCTGGAGACCTCCGCGCCCCGCAAC
CTCCCCTTCTACGAGCGGCTCGGCTTCACCGTCACCGCCGACGTCGAGGTGCCCGAAGGACCGCGCACCT
GGTGCATGACCCGCAAGCCCGGTGCCAGTTAACGAATTCTAGATCTTGAGACAAATGGCAGTATTCATCC
ACAATTTTAAAAGAAAAGGGGGGATTGGGGGGTACAGTGCAGGGGAAAGAATAGTAGACATAATAGCAAC
AGACATACAAACTAAAGAATTACAAAAACAAATTACAAAAATTCAAAATTTTCGGGTTTATTACAGGGAC
AGCAGAGATCCACTTTGGCGCCGGCTCGAGGCCTGCAGGTGCAAAGATGGATAAAGTTTTAAACAGAGAG
GAATCTTTGCAGCTAATGGACCTTCTAGGTCTTGAAAGGAGTGGGAATTGGCTCCGGTGCCCGTCAGTGG
GCAGAGCGCACATCGCCCACAGTCCCCGAGAAGTTGGGGGGAGGGGTCGGCAATTGAACCGGTGCCTAGA
GAAGGTGGCGCGGGGTAAACTGGGAAAGTGATGTCGTGTACTGGCTCCGCCTTTTTCCCGAGGGTGGGGG
AGAACCGTATATAAGTGCAGTAGTCGCCGTGAACGTTCTTTTTCGCAACGGGTTTGCCGCCAGAACACAG
GTAAGTGCCGTGTGTGGTTCCCGCGGGCCTGGCCTCTTTACGGGTTATGGCCCTTGCGTGCCTTGAATTA
CTTCCACCTGGCTGCAGTACGTGATTCTTGATCCCGAGCTTCGGGTTGGAAGTGGGTGGGAGAGTTCGAG
GCCTTGCGCTTAAGGAGCCCCTTCGCCTCGTGCTTGAGTTGAGGCCTGGCCTGGGCGCTGGGGCCGCCGC
GTGCGAATCTGGTGGCACCTTCGCGCCTGTCTCGCTGCTTTCGATAAGTCTCTAGCCATTTAAAATTTTT
GATGACCTGCTGCGACGCTTTTTTTCTGGCAAGATAGTCTTGTAAATGCGGGCCAAGATCTGCACACTGG
TATTTCGGTTTTTGGGGCCGCGGGCGGCGACGGGGCCCGTGCGTCCCAGCGCACATGTTCGGCGAGGCGG
GGCCTGCGAGCGCGGCCACCGAGAATCGGACGGGGGTAGTCTCAAGCTGGCCGGCCTGCTCTGGTGCCTG
GCCTCGCGCCGCCGTGTATCGCCCCGCCCTGGGCGGCAAGGCTGGCCCGGTCGGCACCAGTTGCGTGAGC
GGAAAGATGGCCGCTTCCCGGCCCTGCTGCAGGGAGCTCAAAATGGAGGACGCGGCGCTCGGGAGAGCGG
GCGGGTGAGTCACCCACACAAAGGAAAAGGGCCTTTCCGTCCTCAGCCGTCGCTTCATGTGACTCCACGG
AGTACCGGGCGCCGTCCAGGCACCTCGATTAGTTCTCGAGCTTTTGGAGTACGTCGTCTTTAGGTTGGGG
GGAGGGGTTTTATGCGATGGAGTTTCCCCACACTGAGTGGGTGGAGACTGAAGTTAGGCCAGCTTGGCAC
TTGATGTAATTCTCCTTGGAATTTGCCCTTTTTGAGTTTGGATCTTGGTTCATTCTCAAGCCTCAGACAG
TGGTTCAAAGTTTTTTTCTTCCATTTCAGGTGTCGTGAGGCTAGCACCGCCACCATGGAACCATTGAAAT
TTAGGGATGTGGCCATAGAATTCTCTCTGGAGGAGTGGCAATGCCTGGACACTATACAGCAGAATTTATA
TAGGAATGTGATGTTAGAGAACTACAGAAACCTGGTCTTCTTGGGTATTGTTGTCTCTAAGCCAGACCTG
ATCACCTGTCTGGAACAAGAAAAAGAGCCTTGGACTAGAAAGAGACATAGGATGGTGGCCGAACCCCCAG
TTATTTGTTCTCATTTTGCCCAAGACTTTTCACCAGAGCAGAACATAAAAGATTCTTTCCAAAAAGTGAC
ACCAAGAAGATATGGAAAATGTGAACATGAGAATTTACAGTTAAGTAAAAGTGTGGATGAGTGCAAAGTG
CAAAAAGGAGGTTATAATGGACTTAACCAATGTTTGCCAACTACCCAGAGCAAAATATTTCAATGTGATA
AATATATGAAAATCTTTCATAAATTTTCAAATTTAAATGGACATAAGGTAAGACACACCAGAAAAAAACC
TTTTAAATATAAAGAATTTGGCAAATCATTTTGCATATTTTCAAACCTAACTCAACATAAAATAATTTGT
ACTAGAGTAAATTTCTACAAATGTGAAGACTGTGGAAAAGCCTTTAATGGATCCTCAATCTTTACTAAAC
ATAAAAGAATTCATATTGGAGAGAAATCGTACATATGTGAAGAATGTGGCAAAGCCTGTAACCAGTTCAC
AAACCTTACTACACATAAGATAATTTATACTAGAGACAAACTCTACAAACGTGAAGAATGTAGCAAAGCC
TTTAACCTGTCGTCACACATTACAACACATACAATAATTCATACTGGAGAGAATCCCTACAAACGTGAAG
AATGTGACAAAGCCTTTAATCAGTCCTTAACCCTTACTACACATAAGATAATTCATACCAGAGAGAAACT
CAATGAATATAAGGAATGTGGCAAAGCTTTCAACCAGTCCTCACACCTTACCAGACATAAGATAATTCAT
ACTGGAGAGAAACCCTACAAATGTGAAGAATGTGGCAAAGCCTTTAACCAGTCCTCACACCTTACCAGAC
ATAAGATAATTCATACTGGAGAGAAGCCCTACAGATGTGAAGAATGTGGCAAAGCCTTTAGGCAGTCCTC
ACACCTTACTACACATAAGATAATTCATACTGGAGAGAAACCCTACAAATGTGAAGAATGTGGCAAAGCT
TTTAACAAGTCCTCACACCTTACTAGACATAAGAGCATTCATACTGGAGAAAAACCCTACCAGTGTGAAA
AATGTGGCAAAGCTTCTAACCAATCCTCAAACCTTACTGAACATAAGAATATTCATACTGAAGAGAAACC
ATACAAATGTGAAGAATGTGGGAAAGCCTTTAACCAGTTCTCAAACCTTACTACACATAAAAGAATTCAT
ACTGGAGAGAAACCCTACAAATGTGAAGAATGTGGCAAAGCTTTTAACCAGTCCTCAATCCTTACTACAC
ATAAGAGAATTCATACTGGAGAGAAATCCTACAAATGTGAAGAATGTGGCAAAGCTTTCTATCGATCCTC
AAAACTTACTGAACATAAGAAAATTCATACTGGAGAGAAACCCTACACATGTGAAGAATGTGGCAAAGCC
TTTAACCATTCCTCACATCTTGCTACACATAAGGTAATTCATACTGGAGAGAAACCCTACCAATGTGAAG
AATGTGGTAAAGCCTTTAACCAGTCCTCACACCTTACTAGACATAAGAGAATTCATACTGGAGAGAAACC
CTACCAATGTGAAAAATGTGGCAAAGCTTTTAACCAGTCCTCAAACCTTACTGGACATAAGAAAATTCAT
ACTGGTGAGAAACTCTACAAACCTAAAAGATGTAACAGTGATTTTGAAAACACTTCAAAGTTTTCTAAAC
ATAAAAGAAATTATGCTGGTGAGAAATCTTAGTAATGAACTAGTCCGTAACTTGAAAGTATTTCGATTTC
TTGGCTTTATATATCTTGTGGAAAGGACGACTCTCCGGATACATTGCCGAGAGAACGCGTTAAGTCGACA
ATCAACCTCTGGATTACAAAATTTGTGAAAGATTGACTGGTATTCTTAACTATGTTGCTCCTTTTACGCT
ATGTGGATACGCTGCTTTAATGCCTTTGTATCATGCTATTGCTTCCCGTATGGCTTTCATTTTCTCCTCC
TTGTATAAATCCTGGTTGCTGTCTCTTTATGAGGAGTTGTGGCCCGTTGTCAGGCAACGTGGCGTGGTGT
GCACTGTGTTTGCTGACGCAACCCCCACTGGTTGGGGCATTGCCACCACCTGTCAGCTCCTTTCCGGGAC
TTTCGCTTTCCCCCTCCCTATTGCCACGGCGGAACTCATCGCCGCCTGCCTTGCCCGCTGCTGGACAGGG
GCTCGGCTGTTGGGCACTGACAATTCCGTGGTGTTGTCGGGGAAATCATCGTCCTTTCCTTGGCTGCTCG
CCTGTGTTGCCACCTGGATTCTGCGCGGGACGTCCTTCTGCTACGTCCCTTCGGCCCTCAATCCAGCGGA
CCTTCCTTCCCGCGGCCTGCTGCCGGCTCTGCGGCCTCTTCCGCGTCTTCGCCTTCGCCCTCAGACGAGT
CGGATCTCCCTTTGGGCCGCCTCCCCGCGTCGACTTTAAGACCAATGACTTACAAGGCAGCTGTAGATCT
TAGCCACTTTTTAAAAGAAAAGGGGGGACTGGAAGGGCTAATTCACTCCCAACGAAGACAAGATCTGCTT
TTTGCTTGTACTGGGTCTCTCTGGTTAGACCAGATCTGAGCCTGGGAGCTCTCTGGCTAACTAGGGAACC
CACTGCTTAAGCCTCAATAAAGCTTGCCTTGAGTGCTTCAAGTAGTGTGTGCCCGTCTGTTGTGTGACTC
TGGTAACTAGAGATCCCTCAGACCCTTTTAGTCAGTGTGGAAAATCTCTAGCAGTACGTATAGTAGTTCA
TGTCATCTTATTATTCAGTATTTATAACTTGCAAAGAAATGAATATCAGAGAGTGAGAGGAACTTGTTTA
TTGCAGCTTATAATGGTTACAAATAAAGCAATAGCATCACAAATTTCACAAATAAAGCATTTTTTTCACT
GCATTCTAGTTGTGGTTTGTCCAAACTCATCAATGTATCTTATCATGTCTGGCTCTAGCTATCCCGCCCC
TAACTCCGCCCATCCCGCCCCTAACTCCGCCCAGTTCCGCCCATTCTCCGCCCCATGGCTGACTAATTTT
TTTTATTTATGCAGAGGCCGAGGCCGCCTCGGCCTCTGAGCTATTCCAGAAGTAGTGAGGAGGCTTTTTT
GGAGGCCTAGGGACGTACCCAATTCGCCCTATAGTGAGTCGTATTACGCGCGCTCACTGGCCGTCGTTTT
ACAACGTCGTGACTGGGAAAACCCTGGCGTTACCCAACTTAATCGCCTTGCAGCACATCCCCCTTTCGCC
AGCTGGCGTAATAGCGAAGAGGCCCGCACCGATCGCCCTTCCCAACAGTTGCGCAGCCTGAATGGCGAAT
GGG
[124 nt withheld, positions 7634-7757]
C
[91 nt withheld, positions 7759-7849]
A
[49 nt withheld, positions 7851-7899]
CCTTTGACGTTGGAGTCCACGTTCTTT
[37 nt withheld, positions 7927-7963]
ACCCTATCTCGGTCTATTCTTTTGATTTATAAGGGATTTTGCCGATTTCGGCCTATTGGTTAAAAAATGA
GCTGATTTAACAAAAATTTAACGCGAATTTTAACAAAATATTAACGCTTACAATTTAGGTGGCACTTTTC
GGGGAAATGTGCGCGGAACCCCTATTTGTTTATTTTTCTAAATACATTCAAATATGTATCCGCTCATGAG
ACAATAACCCTGATAAATGCTTCAATAATATTGAAAAAGGAAGAGTATGAGTATTCAACATTTCCGTGTC
GCCCTTATTCCCTTTTTTGCGGCATTTTGCCTTCCTGTTTTTGCTCACCCAGAAACGCTGGTGAAAGTAA
AAGATGCTGAAGATCAGTTGGGTGCACGAGTGGGTTACATCGAACTGGATCTCAACAGCGGTAAGATCCT
TGAGAGTTTTCGCCCCGAAGAACGTTTTCCAATGATGAGCACTTTTAAAGTTCTGCTATGTGGCGCGGTA
TTATCCCGTATTGACGCCGGGCAAGAGCAACTCGGTCGCCGCATACACTATTCTCAGAATGACTTGGTTG
AGTACTCACCAGTCACAGAAAAGCATCTTACGGATGGCATGACAGTAAGAGAATTATGCAGTGCTGCCAT
AACCATGAGTGATAACACTGCGGCCAACTTACTTCTGACAACGATCGGAGGACCGAAGGAGCTAACCGCT
TTTTTGCACAACATGGGGGATCATGTAACTCGCCTTGATCGTTGGGAACCGGAGCTGAATGAAGCCATAC
CAAACGACGAGCGTGACACCACGATGCCTGTAGCAATGGCAACAACGTTGCGCAAACTATTAACTGGCGA
ACTACTTACTCTAGCTTCCCGGCAACAATTAATAGACTGGATGGAGGCGGATAAAGTTGCAGGACCACTT
CTGCGCTCGGCCCTTCCGGCTGGCTGGTTTATTGCTGATAAATCTGGAGCCGGTGAGCGTGGGTCTCGCG
GTATCATTGCAGCACTGGGGCCAGATGGTAAGCCCTCCCGTATCGTAGTTATCTACACGACGGGGAGTCA
GGCAACTATGGATGAACGAAATAGACAGATCGCTGAGATAGGTGCCTCACTGATTAAGCATTGGTAACTG
TCAGACCAAGTTTACTCATATATACTTTAGATTGATTTAAAACTTCATTTTTAATTTAAAAGGATCTAGG
TGAAGATCCTTTTTGATAATCTCATGACCAAAATCCCTTAACGTGAGTTTTCGTTCCACTGAGCGTCAGA
CCCCGTAGAAAAGATCAAAGGATCTTCTTGAGATCCTTTTTTTCTGCGCGTAATCTGCTGCTTGCAAACA
AAAAAACCACCGCTACCAGCGGTGGTTTGTTTGCCGGATCAAGAGCTACCAACTCTTTTTCCGAAGGTAA
CTGGCTTCAGCAGAGCGCAGATACCAAATACTGTTCTTCTAGTGTAGCCGTAGTTAGGCCACCACTTCAA
GAACTCTGTAGCACCGCCTACATACCTCGCTCTGCTAATCCTGTTACCAGTGGCTGCTGCCAGTGGCGAT
AAGTCGTGTCTTACCGGGTTGGACTCAAGACGATAGTTACCGGATAAGGCGCAGCGGTCGGGCTGAACGG
GGGGTTCGTGCACACAGCCCAGCTTGGAGCGAACGACCTACACCGAACTGAGATACCTACAGCGTGAGCT
ATGAGAAAGCGCCACGCTTCCCGAAGGGAGAAAGGCGGACAGGTATCCGGTAAGCGGCAGGGTCGGAACA
GGAGAGCGCACGAGGGAGCTTCCAGGGGGAAACGCCTGGTATCTTTATAGTCCTGTCGGGTTTCGCCACC
TCTGACTTGAGCGTCGATTTTTGTGATGCTCGTCAGGGGGGCGGAGCCTATGGAAAAACGCCAGCAACGC
GGCCTTTTTACGGTTCCTGGCCTTTTGCTGGCCTTTTGCTCACATGTTCTTTCCTGCGTTATCCCCTGAT
TCTGTGGATAACCGTATTACCGCCTTTGAGTGAGCTGATACCGCTCGCCGCAGCCGAACGACCGAGCGCA
GCGAGTCAGTGAGCGAGGAAGCGGAAGAGCGCCCAATACGCAAACCGCCTCTCCCCGCGCGTTGGCCGAT
TCATTAATGCAGCTGGCACGACAGGTTTCCCGACTGGAAAGCGGGCAGTGAGCGCAACGCAATTAATGTG
AGTTAGCTCACTCATTAGGCACCCCAGGCTTTACACTTTATGCTTCCGGCTCGTATGTTGTGTGGAATTG
TGAGCGGATAACAATTTCACACAGGAAACAGCTATGACCATGATTACGCCAAGCGCGCAATTAACCCTCA
CTAAAGGGAACAAAAGCTGGAGCTGCAAGC
