>Addgene plasmid #143524 | TFORF1571 | depositor partial sequence | sequence record 282702 | Insert
ACCGCCACCATGGAACCATTGAAATTTAGGGATGTGGCCATAGAATTCTCTCTGGAGGAGTGGCAATGCC
TGGACACTATACAGCAGAATTTATATAGGAATGTGATGTTAGAGAACTACAGAAACCTGGTCTTCTTGGG
TATTGTTGTCTCTAAGCCAGACCTGATCACCTGTCTGGAACAAGAAAAAGAGCCTTGGACTAGAAAGAGA
CATAGGATGGTGGCCGAACCCCCAGTTATTTGTTCTCATTTTGCCCAAGACTTTTCACCAGAGCAGAACA
TAAAAGATTCTTTCCAAAAAGTGACACCAAGAAGATATGGAAAATGTGAACATGAGAATTTACAGTTAAG
TAAAAGTGTGGATGAGTGCAAAGTGCAAAAAGGAGGTTATAATGGACTTAACCAATGTTTGCCAACTACC
CAGAGCAAAATATTTCAATGTGATAAATATATGAAAATCTTTCATAAATTTTCAAATTTAAATGGACATA
AGGTAAGACACACCAGAAAAAAACCTTTTAAATATAAAGAATTTGGCAAATCATTTTGCATATTTTCAAA
CCTAACTCAACATAAAATAATTTGTACTAGAGTAAATTTCTACAAATGTGAAGACTGTGGAAAAGCCTTT
AATGGATCCTCAATCTTTACTAAACATAAAAGAATTCATATTGGAGAGAAATCGTACATATGTGAAGAAT
GTGGCAAAGCCTGTAACCAGTTCACAAACCTTACTACACATAAGATAATTTATACTAGAGACAAACTCTA
CAAACGTGAAGAATGTAGCAAAGCCTTTAACCTGTCGTCACACATTACAACACATACAATAATTCATACT
GGAGAGAATCCCTACAAACGTGAAGAATGTGACAAAGCCTTTAATCAGTCCTTAACCCTTACTACACATA
AGATAATTCATACCAGAGAGAAACTCAATGAATATAAGGAATGTGGCAAAGCTTTCAACCAGTCCTCACA
CCTTACCAGACATAAGATAATTCATACTGGAGAGAAACCCTACAAATGTGAAGAATGTGGCAAAGCCTTT
AACCAGTCCTCACACCTTACCAGACATAAGATAATTCATACTGGAGAGAAGCCCTACAGATGTGAAGAAT
GTGGCAAAGCCTTTAGGCAGTCCTCACACCTTACTACACATAAGATAATTCATACTGGAGAGAAACCCTA
CAAATGTGAAGAATGTGGCAAAGCTTTTAACAAGTCCTCACACCTTACTAGACATAAGAGCATTCATACT
GGAGAAAAACCCTACCAGTGTGAAAAATGTGGCAAAGCTTCTAACCAATCCTCAAACCTTACTGAACATA
AGAATATTCATACTGAAGAGAAACCATACAAATGTGAAGAATGTGGGAAAGCCTTTAACCAGTTCTCAAA
CCTTACTACACATAAAAGAATTCATACTGGAGAGAAACCCTACAAATGTGAAGAATGTGGCAAAGCTTTT
AACCAGTCCTCAATCCTTACTACACATAAGAGAATTCATACTGGAGAGAAATCCTACAAATGTGAAGAAT
GTGGCAAAGCTTTCTATCGATCCTCAAAACTTACTGAACATAAGAAAATTCATACTGGAGAGAAACCCTA
CACATGTGAAGAATGTGGCAAAGCCTTTAACCATTCCTCACATCTTGCTACACATAAGGTAATTCATACT
GGAGAGAAACCCTACCAATGTGAAGAATGTGGTAAAGCCTTTAACCAGTCCTCACACCTTACTAGACATA
AGAGAATTCATACTGGAGAGAAACCCTACCAATGTGAAAAATGTGGCAAAGCTTTTAACCAGTCCTCAAA
CCTTACTGGACATAAGAAAATTCATACTGGTGAGAAACTCTACAAACCTAAAAGATGTAACAGTGATTTT
GAAAACACTTCAAAGTTTTCTAAACATAAAAGAAATTATGCTGGTGAGAAATCTTAGTAATGAACTAGTC
CGTAACTTGAAAGTATTTCGATTTCTTGGCTTTATATATCTTGTGGAAAGGACGACTCTCCGGATACATT
GCCGAGAGA
