>Addgene plasmid #143524 | TFORF1571 | depositor partial sequence | sequence record 282703 | Barcode
CTCTCCGGATACATTGCCGAGAGA
